>Addgene plasmid #55692 | Rac1 | depositor partial sequence | sequence record 86253 | Rac1
[531 nt withheld, positions 1-531]
TGTCCCCCTCCTGTCAAGAAGAGGAAGAGAAAATGCCTGCTGTTGTAA
