>Addgene plasmid #55692 | Rac1 | depositor partial sequence | sequence record 86254 | pGEX2T backbone
ACGTTATCGACTGCACGGTGCACCAATGCTTCTGGCGTCAGGCAGCCATCGGAAGCTGTGGTATGGCTGT
GCAGGTCGTAAATCACTGCATAATTCGTGTCGCTCAAGGCGCACTCCCGTTCTGGATAATGTTTTTTGCG
CCGACATCATAACGGTTCTGGCAAATATTCTGAAATGAGCTGTTGACAATTAATCATCGGCTCGTATAAT
GTGTGGAATTGTGAGCGGATAACAATTTCACACAGGAAACAGTATTCATGTCCCCTATACTAGGTTATTG
GAAAATTAAGGGCCTTGTGCAACCCACTCGACTTCTTTTGGAATATCTTGAAGAAAAATATGAAGAGCAT
TTGTATGAGCGCGATGAAGGTGATAAATGGCGAAACAAAAAGTTTGAATTGGGTTTGGAGTTTCCCAATC
TTCCTTATTATATTGATGGTGATGTTAAATTAACACAGTCTATGGCCATCATACGTTATATAGCTGACAA
GCACAACATGTTGGGTGGTTGTCCAAAAGAGCGTGCAGAGATTTCAATGCTTGAAGGAGCGGTTTTGGAT
ATTAGATACGGTGTTTCGAGAATTGCATATAGTAAAGACTTTGAAACTCTCAAAGTTGATTTTCTTAGCA
AGCTACCTGAAATGCTGAAAATGTTCGAAGATCGTTTATGTCATAAAACATATTTAAATGGTGATCATGT
AACCCATCCTGACTTCATGTTGTATGACGCTCTTGATGTTGTTTTATACATGGACCCAATGTGCCTGGAT
GCGTTCCCAAAATTAGTTTGTTTTAAAAAACGTATTGAAGCTATCCCACAAATTGATAAGTACTTGAAAT
CCAGCAAGTATATAGCATGGCCTTTGCAGGGCTGGCAAGCCACGTTTGGTGGTGGCGACCATCCTCCAAA
ATCGGATCTGGTTCCGCGTGGATCCCCGGGAATTCATCGTGACTGACTGACGATCTGCCTCGCGCGTTTC
GGTGATGACGGTGAAAACCTCTGACACATGCAGCTCCCGGAGACGGTCACAGCTTGTCTGTAAGCGGATG
CCGGGAGCAGACAAGCCCGTCAGGGCGCGTCAGCGGGTGTTGGCGGGTGTCGGGGCGCAGCCATGACCCA
GTCACGTAGCGATAGCGGAGTGTATAATTCTTGAAGACGAAAGGGCCTCGTGATACGCCTATTTTTATAG
GTTAATGTCATGATAATAATGGTTTCTTAGACGTCAGGTGGCACTTTTCGGGGAAATGTGCGCGGAACCC
CTATTTGTTTATTTTTCTAAATACATTCAAATATGTATCCGCTCATGAGACAATAACCCTGATAAATGCT
TCAATAATATTGAAAAAGGAAGAGTATGAGTATTCAACATTTCCGTGTCGCCCTTATTCCCTTTTTTGCG
GCATTTTGCCTTCCTGTTTTTGCTCACCCAGAAACGCTGGTGAAAGTAAAAGATGCTGAAGATCAGTTGG
GTGCACGAGTGGGTTACATCGAACTGGATCTCAACAGCGGTAAGATCCTTGAGAGTTTTCGCCCCGAAGA
ACGTTTTCCAATGATGAGCACTTTTAAAGTTCTGCTATGTGGCGCGGTATTATCCCGTGTTGACGCCGGG
CAAGAGCAACTCGGTCGCCGCATACACTATTCTCAGAATGACTTGGTTGAGTACTCACCAGTCACAGAAA
AGCATCTTACGGATGGCATGACAGTAAGAGAATTATGCAGTGCTGCCATAACCATGAGTGATAACACTGC
GGCCAACTTACTTCTGACAACGATCGGAGGACCGAAGGAGCTAACCGCTTTTTTGCACAACATGGGGGAT
CATGTAACTCGCCTTGATCGTTGGGAACCGGAGCTGAATGAAGCCATACCAAACGACGAGCGTGACACCA
CGATGCCTGCAGCAATGGCAACAACGTTGCGCAAACTATTAACTGGCGAACTACTTACTCTAGCTTCCCG
GCAACAATTAATAGACTGGATGGAGGCGGATAAAGTTGCAGGACCACTTCTGCGCTCGGCCCTTCCGGCT
GGCTGGTTTATTGCTGATAAATCTGGAGCCGGTGAGCGTGGGTCTCGCGGTATCATTGCAGCACTGGGGC
CAGATGGTAAGCCCTCCCGTATCGTAGTTATCTACACGACGGGGAGTCAGGCAACTATGGATGAACGAAA
TAGACAGATCGCTGAGATAGGTGCCTCACTGATTAAGCATTGGTAACTGTCAGACCAAGTTTACTCATAT
ATACTTTAGATTGATTTAAAACTTCATTTTTAATTTAAAAGGATCTAGGTGAAGATCCTTTTTGATAATC
TCATGACCAAAATCCCTTAACGTGAGTTTTCGTTCCACTGAGCGTCAGACCCCGTAGAAAAGATCAAAGG
ATCTTCTTGAGATCCTTTTTTTCTGCGCGTAATCTGCTGCTTGCAAACAAAAAAACCACCGCTACCAGCG
GTGGTTTGTTTGCCGGATCAAGAGCTACCAACTCTTTTTCCGAAGGTAACTGGCTTCAGCAGAGCGCAGA
TACCAAATACTGTCCTTCTAGTGTAGCCGTAGTTAGGCCACCACTTCAAGAACTCTGTAGCACCGCCTAC
ATACCTCGCTCTGCTAATCCTGTTACCAGTGGCTGCTGCCAGTGGCGATAAGTCGTGTCTTACCGGGTTG
GACTCAAGACGATAGTTACCGGATAAGGCGCAGCGGTCGGGCTGAACGGGGGGTTCGTGCACACAGCCCA
GCTTGGAGCGAACGACCTACACCGAACTGAGATACCTACAGCGTGAGCTATGAGAAAGCGCCACGCTTCC
CGAAGGGAGAAAGGCGGACAGGTATCCGGTAAGCGGCAGGGTCGGAACAGGAGAGCGCACGAGGGAGCTT
CCAGGGGGAAACGCCTGGTATCTTTATAGTCCTGTCGGGTTTCGCCACCTCTGACTTGAGCGTCGATTTT
TGTGATGCTCGTCAGGGGGGCGGAGCCTATGGAAAAACGCCAGCAACGCGGCCTTTTTACGGTTCCTGGC
CTTTTGCTGGCCTTTTGCTCACATGTTCTTTCCTGCGTTATCCCCTGATTCTGTGGATAACCGTATTACC
GCCTTTGAGTGAGCTGATACCGCTCGCCGCAGCCGAACGACCGAGCGCAGCGAGTCAGTGAGCGAGGAAG
CGGAAGAGCGCCTGATGCGGTATTTTCTCCTTACGCATCTGTGCGGTATTTCACACCGCATAAATTCCGA
CACCATCGAATGGTGCAAAACCTTTCGCGGTATGGCATGATAGCGCCCGGAAGAGAGTCAATTCAGGGTG
GTGAATGTGAAACCAGTAACGTTATACGATGTCGCAGAGTATGCCGGTGTCTCTTATCAGACCGTTTCCC
GCGTGGTGAACCAGGCCAGCCACGTTTCTGCGAAAACGCGGGAAAAAGTGGAAGCGGCGATGGCGGAGCT
GAATTACATTCCCAACCGCGTGGCACAACAACTGGCGGGCAAACAGTCGTTGCTGATTGGCGTTGCCACC
TCCAGTCTGGCCCTGCACGCGCCGTCGCAAATTGTCGCGGCGATTAAATCTCGCGCCGATCAACTGGGTG
CCAGCGTGGTGGTGTCGATGGTAGAACGAAGCGGCGTCGAAGCCTGTAAAGCGGCGGTGCACAATCTTCT
CGCGCAACGCGTCAGTGGGCTGATCATTAACTATCCGCTGGATGACCAGGATGCCATTGCTGTGGAAGCT
GCCTGCACTAATGTTCCGGCGTTATTTCTTGATGTCTCTGACCAGACACCCATCAACAGTATTATTTTCT
CCCATGAAGACGGTACGCGACTGGGCGTGGAGCATCTGGTCGCATTGGGTCACCAGCAAATCGCGCTGTT
AGCGGGCCCATTAAGTTCTGTCTCGGCGCGTCTGCGTCTGGCTGGCTGGCATAAATATCTCACTCGCAAT
CAAATTCAGCCGATAGCGGAACGGGAAGGCGACTGGAGTGCCATGTCCGGTTTTCAACAAACCATGCAAA
TGCTGAATGAGGGCATCGTTCCCACTGCGATGCTGGTTGCCAACGATCAGATGGCGCTGGGCGCAATGCG
CGCCATTACCGAGTCCGGGCTGCGCGTTGGTGCGGATATCTCGGTAGTGGGATACGACGATACCGAAGAC
AGCTCATGTTATATCCCGCCGTTAACCACCATCAAACAGGATTTTCGCCTGCTGGGGCAAACCAGCGTGG
ACCGCTTGCTGCAACTCTCTCAGGGCCAGGCGGTGAAGGGCAATCAGCTGTTGCCCGTCTCACTGGTGAA
AAGAAAAACCACCCTGGCGCCCAATACGCAAACCGCCTCTCCCCGCGCGTTGGCCGATTCATTAATGCAG
CTGGCACGACAGGTTTCCCGACTGGAAAGCGGGCAGTGAGCGCAACGCAATTAATGTGAGTTAGCTCACT
CATTAGGCACCCCAGGCTTTACACTTTATGCTTCCGGCTCGTATGTTGTGTGGAATTGTGAGCGGATAAC
AATTTCACACAGGAAACAGCTATGACCATGATTACGGATTCACTGGCCGTCGTTTTACAACGTCGTGACT
GGGAAAACCCTGGCGTTACCCAACTTAATCGCCTTGCAGCACATCCCCCTTTCGCCAGCTGGCGTAATAG
CGAAGAGGCCCGCACCGATCGCCCTTCCCAACAGTTGCGCAGCCTGAATGGCGAATGGCGCTTTGCCTGG
TTTCCGGCACCAGAAGCGGTGCCGGAAAGCTGGCTGGAGTGCGATCTTCCTGAGGCCGATACTGTCGTCG
TCCCCTCAAACTGGCAGATGCACGGTTACGATGCGCCCATCTACACCAACGTAACCTATCCCATTACGGT
CAATCCGCCGTTTGTTCCCACGGAGAATCCGACGGGTTGTTACTCGCTCACATTTAATGTTGATGAAAGC
TGGCTACAGGAAGGCCAGACGCGAATTATTTTTGATGGCGTTGGAATT
