>Addgene plasmid #55692 | Rac1 | addgene partial sequence | sequence record 92883 | pGEX5 5'-GGGCTGGCAAGCCACGTTTGGTG-3'
ATCTGGTTCCGCGTGGATCC
[528 nt withheld, positions 21-548]
TGTCCCCCTCCTGTCAAGAAGAGGAAGAGAAAATGCCTGCTGTTGTAAGAATTCATCGTGACTGACTGAC
GATCTGCCTCGCGCGTTTCGGTGATGACGGTGAAAACCTCTGACACATGCAGCTCCCGGAGACGGTCACA
GCTTGTCTGTAAGCGGATGCCGGGAGCAGACAAGCCCGTCAGGGCGCGTCAGCGGGTGTTGGCGGGTGTC
GGGGCGCAGCCATGACCCAGTCACGTAGCGATAGC
