>Addgene plasmid #55692 | Rac1 | addgene partial sequence | sequence record 92892 | pGEX3 5'-CCGGGAGCTGCATGTGTCAGAGG-3'
CGCGCGAGGCAGATCGTCAGTCAGTCACGATGAATTCTTACAACAGCAGGCATTTTCTCTTCCTCTTCTT
GACAGGAGGGGGACA
[528 nt withheld, positions 86-613]
GGATCCACGCGGAACCAGATCCGATTTTGGAGGATGGTCGCCACCACCAAACGTGGCTTGCCAGCCCTGC
AAAGGCCATGCTATATACTTGCTGGATTTCAAGTACTTATCAATTTGTGGGATAGCTTCAATACGTTTTT
TAAAACAAACTAATTTTGGGAACGCATCCAGGCACATTGGGTCCATGTATAAAACAACATCAAGAGCGTC
ATACAACATGAAGTCAGGATGGGTTACATGATCACCATTTAAATATGTTTTATGACATAAACGATCTTCG
AACATTTTTCAGCATTTCAGGGTAGCTTGGCTAA
