[The description below was written by a language model from this plasmid's Addgene catalogue record.]
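Description:
Rac1 is a bacterial expression plasmid built on the commercial pGEX2T backbone (about 4.9 kb without insert) and carrying the mouse Rac1 coding sequence, which encodes a small GTPase of the RHO family. The insert was placed by restriction cloning between the BamHI and EcoRI sites of the vector, both of which remain intact, so the gene can be excised or exchanged. The plasmid is maintained at high copy number in E. coli under ampicillin selection. The recorded propagation strain is a BL21-type DE3 expression host supplemented for rare codons, which fits a construct intended for protein production rather than simple cloning.

The record lists the promoter as lac. pGEX-series vectors generally drive expression from an IPTG-inducible lac-type (tac) promoter and fuse the cloned gene downstream of glutathione S-transferase, with pGEX2T providing a thrombin cleavage site between GST and the insert. The record does not explicitly list a tag or fusion partner, so the GST-Rac1 fusion is inferred from the backbone. It is consistent with the BamHI/EcoRI cloning position and with a GST-named sequencing primer. No feature table is supplied, so details such as the origin of replication, the lacI repressor gene or any mutations in Rac1 cannot be confirmed.

The stated purpose is expression of mouse Rac1. The associated publication concerns direct regulation of distinct phosphoinositide 3-kinase isoforms by RAS and RHO family GTPases, suggesting the recombinant protein was produced for biochemical work such as binding or activity assays.
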