Addgene plasmid #55692: Rac1
Purpose: Expression of mouse Rac1
Depositing lab: Julian Downward. Depositing organization: Cancer Research UK. Publication: RAS and RHO families of GTPases directly regulate distinct phosphoinositide 3-kinase isoforms. Fritsch R, de Krijger I, Fritsch K, George R, Reason B, Kumar MS, Diefenbacher M, Stamp G, Downward J. Cell. 2013 May 23;153(5):1050-63. doi: 10.1016/j.cell.2013.04.031. PubMed 23706742.
Backbone
  Vector backbone: pGEX2T
  Backbone manufacturer: GE Healthcare Life Sciences
  Backbone size w/o insert (bp): 4948
  Vector type: Bacterial Expression
Growth in bacteria
  Bacterial resistance: Ampicillin, 100 μg/mL
  Growth temperature: 37°C
  Growth strain: BL21 codon plus ril de3
  Copy number: High Copy
Gene/Insert
  Gene/Insert name: Rac1
  Species: M. musculus (mouse)
  Entrez Gene: Rac1 (a.k.a. D5Ertd559e)
  Promoter: lac
  Cloning method: Restriction Enzyme; 5′ cloning site BamHI (not destroyed); 3′ cloning site EcoRI (not destroyed)
  Sequencing primers: 5′ lac promoter; 3′ GST-R
Terms and licenses: Academic/Nonprofit Terms; Industry Terms: Not Available to Industry
How to cite: Rac1 was a gift from Julian Downward (Addgene plasmid # 55692 ; http://n2t.net/addgene:55692 ; RRID:Addgene_55692)
